>Addgene plasmid #107965 | pSB1C3 I0500 LuxI | addgene full sequence | sequence record 207863 | Addgene NGS Result
TTATGACAACTTGACGGCTACATCATTCACTTTTTCTTCACAACCGGCACGGAACTCGCTCGGGCTGGCC
CCGGTGCATTTTTTAAATACCCGCGAGAAATAGAGTTGATCGTCAAAACCAACATTGCGACCGACGGTGG
CGATAGGCATCCGGGTGGTGCTCAAAAGCAGCTTCGCCTGGCTGATACGTTGGTCCTCGCGCCAGCTTAA
GACGCTAATCCCTAACTGCTGGCGGAAAAGATGTGACAGACGCGACGGCGACAAGCAAACATGCTGTGCG
ACGCTGGCGATATCAAAATTGCTGTCTGCCAGGTGATCGCTGATGTACTGACAAGCCTCGCGTACCCGAT
TATCCATCGGTGGATGGAGCGACTCGTTAATCGCTTCCATGCGCCGCAGTAACAATTGCTCAAGCAGATT
TATCGCCAGCAGCTCCGAATAGCGCCCTTCCCCTTGCCCGGCGTTAATGATTTGCCCAAACAGGTCGCTG
AAATGCGGCTGGTGCGCTTCATCCGGGCGAAAGAACCCCGTATTGGCAAATATTGACGGCCAGTTAAGCC
ATTCATGCCAGTAGGCGCGCGGACGAAAGTAAACCCACTGGTGATACCATTCGCGAGCCTCCGGATGACG
ACCGTAGTGATGAATCTCTCCTGGCGGGAACAGCAAAATATCACCCGGTCGGCAAACAAATTCTCGTCCC
TGATTTTTCACCACCCCCTGACCGCGAATGGTGAGATTGAGAATATAACCTTTCATTCCCAGCGGTCGGT
CGATAAAAAAATCGAGATAACCGTTGGCCTCAATCGGCGTTAAACCCGCCACCAGATGGGCATTAAACGA
GTATCCCGGCAGCAGGGGATCATTTTGCGCTTCAGCCATACTTTTCATACTCCCGCCATTCAGAGAAGAA
ACCAATTGTCCATATTGCATCAGACATTGCCGTCACTGCGTCTTTTACTGGCTCTTCTCGCTAACCAAAC
CGGTAACCCCGCTTATTAAAAGCATTCTGTAACAAAGCGGGACCAAAGCCATGACAAAAACGCGTAACAA
AAGTGTCTATAATCACGGCAGAAAAGTCCACATTGATTATTTGCACGGCGTCACACTTTGCTATGCCATA
GCATTTTTATCCATAAGATTAGCGGATCCTACCTGACGCTTTTTATCGCAACTCTCTACTGTTTCTCCAT
ACCCGTTTTTTTGGGCTAGCTACTAGAGAAAGAGGAGAAATACTAGATGACTATAATGATAAAAAAATCG
GATTTTTTGGCAATTCCATCGGAGGAGTATAAAGGTATTCTAAGTCTTCGTTATCAAGTGTTTAAGCAAA
GACTTGAGTGGGACTTAGTTGTAGAAAATAACCTTGAATCAGATGAGTATGATAACTCAAATGCAGAATA
TATTTATGCTTGTGATGATACTGAAAATGTAAGTGGATGCTGGCGTTTATTACCTACAACAGGTGATTAT
ATGCTGAAAAGTGTTTTTCCTGAATTGCTTGGTCAACAGAGTGCTCCCAAAGATCCTAATATAGTCGAAT
TAAGTCGTTTTGCTGTAGGTAAAAATAGCTCAAAGATAAATAACTCTGCTAGTGAAATTACAATGAAACT
ATTTGAAGCTATATATAAACACGCTGTTAGTCAAGGTATTACAGAATATGTAACAGTAACATCAACAGCA
ATAGAGCGATTTTTAAAGCGTATTAAAGTTCCTTGTCATCGTATTGGAGACAAAGAAATTCATGTATTAG
GTGATACTAAATCGGTTGTATTGTCTATGCCTATTAATGAACAGTTTAAAAAAGCAGTCTTAAATTAATA
ATACTAGTAGCGGCCGCTGCAGTCCGGCAAAAAAGGGCAAGGTGTCACCACCCTGCCCTTTTTCTTTAAA
ACCGAAAAGATTACTTCGCGTTATGCAGGCTTCCTCGCTCACTGACTCGCTGCGCTCGGTCGTTCGGCTG
CGGCGAGCGGTATCAGCTCACTCAAAGGCGGTAATACGGTTATCCACAGAATCAGGGGATAACGCAGGAA
AGAACATGTGAGCAAAAGGCCAGCAAAAGGCCAGGAACCGTAAAAAGGCCGCGTTGCTGGCGTTTTTCCA
CAGGCTCCGCCCCCCTGACGAGCATCACAAAAATCGACGCTCAAGTCAGAGGTGGCGAAACCCGACAGGA
CTATAAAGATACCAGGCGTTTCCCCCTGGAAGCTCCCTCGTGCGCTCTCCTGTTCCGACCCTGCCGCTTA
CCGGATACCTGTCCGCCTTTCTCCCTTCGGGAAGCGTGGCGCTTTCTCATAGCTCACGCTGTAGGTATCT
CAGTTCGGTGTAGGTCGTTCGCTCCAAGCTGGGCTGTGTGCACGAACCCCCCGTTCAGCCCGACCGCTGC
GCCTTATCCGGTAACTATCGTCTTGAGTCCAACCCGGTAAGACACGACTTATCGCCACTGGCAGCAGCCA
CTGGTAACAGGATTAGCAGAGCGAGGTATGTAGGCGGTGCTACAGAGTTCTTGAAGTGGTGGCCTAACTA
CGGCTACACTAGAAGAACAGTATTTGGTATCTGCGCTCTGCTGAAGCCAGTTACCTTCGGAAAAAGAGTT
GGTAGCTCTTGATCCGGCAAACAAACCACCGCTGGTAGCGGTGGTTTTTTTGTTTGCAAGCAGCAGATTA
CGCGCAGAAAAAAAGGATCTCAAGAAGATCCTTTGATCTTTTCTACGGGGTCTGACGCTCAGTGGAACGA
AAACTCACGTTAAGGGATTTTGGTCATGAGATTATCAAAAAGGATCTTCACCTAGATCCTTTTAAATTAA
AAATGAAGTTTTAAATCAATCTAAAGTATATATGAGTAAACTTGGTCTGACAGCTCGAGGCTTGGATTCT
CACCAATAAAAAACGCCCGGCGGCAACCGAGCGTTCTGAACAAATCCAGATGGAGTTCTGAGGTCATTAC
TGGATCTATCAACAGGAGTCCAAGCGAGCTCGATATCAAATTACGCCCCGCCCTGCCACTCATCGCAGTA
CTGTTGTAATTCATTAAGCATTCTGCCGACATGGAAGCCATCACAAACGGCATGATGAACCTGAATCGCC
AGCGGCATCAGCACCTTGTCGCCTTGCGTATAATATTTGCCCATGGTGAAAACGGGGGCGAAGAAGTTGT
CCATATTGGCCACGTTTAAATCAAAACTGGTGAAACTCACCCAGGGATTGGCTGAGACGAAAAACATATT
CTCAATAAACCCTTTAGGGAAATAGGCCAGGTTTTCACCGTAACACGCCACATCTTGCGAATATATGTGT
AGAAACTGCCGGAAATCGTCGTGGTATTCACTCCAGAGCGATGAAAACGTTTCAGTTTGCTCATGGAAAA
CGGTGTAACAAGGGTGAACACTATCCCATATCACCAGCTCACCGTCTTTCATTGCCATACGAAATTCCGG
ATGAGCATTCATCAGGCGGGCAAGAATGTGAATAAAGGCCGGATAAAACTTGTGCTTATTTTTCTTTACG
GTCTTTAAAAAGGCCGTAATATCCAGCTGAACGGTCTGGTTATAGGTACATTGAGCAACTGACTGAAATG
CCTCAAAATGTTCTTTACGATGCCATTGGGATATATCAACGGTGGTATATCCAGTGATTTTTTTCTCCAT
TTTAGCTTCCTTAGCTCCTGAAAATCTCGATAACTCAAAAAATACGCCCGGTAGTGATCTTATTTCATTA
TGGTGAAAGTTGGAACCTCTTACGTGCCCGATCAACTCGAGTGCCACCTGACGTCTAAGAAACCATTATT
ATCATGACATTAACCTATAAAAATAGGCGTATCACGAGGCAGAATTTCAGATAAAAAAAATCCTTAGCTT
TCGCTAAGGATGATTTCTGGAATTCGCGGCCGCTTCTAGAG
Features (pLannotate 1.2.2; 11 found; start..end, strand, type, name):
      1..879     -  CDS            araC: L-arabinose regulatory protein; araC
    906..1190    +  promoter       araBAD promoter: araBAD; promoter of the L-arabinose operon of E. coli; the araC regulatory gene is transcribed in the opposite direction (Guzman et al., 1995)
   1237..1815    +  CDS            luxI: LUXI_ALIFS - Protein inferred from homology: Swiss-Prot protein existence level 3. Required for the synthesis of OHHL (N-(3-oxohexanoyl)-L- homoserine lactone) also known as VAI or N-(beta-ketocaproyl)homoserine lactone or 3-oxo-N-(tetrahydro-2-oxo-3-furanyl)-hexanamide, an autoinducer molecule which binds to LuxR and thus acts in bioluminescence regulation. From Aliivibrio fischeri (Vibrio fischeri).
   1822..1842    +  misc_feature   BioBrick suffix: universal suffix for all parts
   1843..1900    +  terminator     his operon terminator: This putative transcriptin terminator from the E. coli his operon has a 2-bp deletion introduced during synthesis. Its efficiency has not been determined.
   2095..2683    -  rep_origin     ori: high-copy-number ColE1/pMB1/pBR322/pUC origin of replication
   2866..2960    -  terminator     lambda t0 terminator: transcription terminator from phage lambda
   2984..3640    -  CDS            cat: CAT_ECOLX - Experimental evidence at protein level: Swiss-Prot protein existence level 1. This enzyme is an effector of chloramphenicol resistance in bacteria. From Escherichia coli. This protein is used as a marker in many commonly used cloning vectors, such as pACYC184.
   3641..3738    -  promoter       cat promoter: promoter of the E. coli cat gene encoding chloramphenicol acetyltransferase
   3824..3867    -  terminator     bacterial terminator: putative bacterial transcription terminator
   3870..3891    +  misc_feature   BioBrick prefix: BioBrick prefix for parts that do not start with "ATG"
