[The description below was written by a language model from this plasmid's Addgene catalogue record and pLannotate feature annotations shown in this document.]
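Description:
pSB1C3 I0500 LuxI is a 3,891-nt bacterial expression plasmid built on the BioBrick standard backbone pSB1C3 and intended for synthetic biology work in E. coli. It replicates from a high-copy ColE1/pUC-type origin and is selected with chloramphenicol through a cat gene driven by its own promoter and followed by the lambda t0 terminator. The BioBrick prefix and suffix flank the insert region. Putative terminators lie just outside them, including a his operon terminator downstream of the suffix, and these help insulate the cloned cassette from backbone transcription.

The payload is an arabinose-inducible cassette for luxI from Vibrio (Aliivibrio) fischeri, assembled by Gibson cloning. The regulatory module, which the "I0500" in the name appears to denote, consists of the araC regulator gene transcribed in the opposite direction from the adjacent araBAD promoter. AraC represses this promoter in the absence of L-arabinose and activates it when the sugar is present, so luxI transcription depends on added inducer. LuxI is the acyl-homoserine lactone synthase that makes N-(3-oxohexanoyl)-L-homoserine lactone (3OC6HSL), the diffusible quorum-sensing autoinducer that binds LuxR. No separate ribosome binding site or tag is annotated on the coding sequence.

Cells carrying the plasmid therefore act as "senders", releasing 3OC6HSL on arabinose induction. The signal can be detected by neighbouring cells that carry a LuxR-based receiver circuit, which is not part of this construct. The associated publication concerns programmed hierarchical patterning of bacterial populations, consistent with use of this plasmid as a controllable signal source in engineered cell-to-cell communication experiments.
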