Addgene plasmid #107965: pSB1C3 I0500 LuxI
Purpose: Arabinose-inducible 3OC6HSL sender plasmid
Depositing lab: Jim Haseloff. Depositing organization: University of Cambridge. Publication: Programmed hierarchical patterning of bacterial populations. Boehm CR, Grant PK, Haseloff J. Nat Commun. 2018 Feb 22;9(1):776. doi: 10.1038/s41467-018-03069-3. PubMed 29472537.
Backbone
  Vector backbone: pSB1C3
  Vector type: Bacterial Expression, Synthetic Biology
Growth in bacteria
  Bacterial resistance: Chloramphenicol, 25 μg/mL
  Growth temperature: 37°C
  Growth strain: DH5alpha
  Copy number: High Copy
Gene/Insert
  Gene/Insert name: luxI
  Species: Vibrio fischeri
  Cloning method: Gibson Cloning
Terms and licenses: Academic/Nonprofit Terms; Industry Terms: Not Available to Industry
Depositor comments: Please visit https://www.biorxiv.org/content/early/2017/10/17/204925 for bioRxiv preprint.
How to cite: pSB1C3 I0500 LuxI was a gift from Jim Haseloff (Addgene plasmid # 107965 ; http://n2t.net/addgene:107965 ; RRID:Addgene_107965)
